>Addgene plasmid #144498 | TFORF3022 | addgene full sequence | sequence record 404207 | Addgene NGS Result
TTAATGTAGTCTTATGCAATACTCTTGTAGTCTTGCAACATGGTAACGATGAGTTAGCAACATGCCTTAC
AAGGAGAGAAAAAGCACCGTGCATGCCGATTGGTGGAAGTAAGGTGGTACGATCGTGCCTTATTAGGAAG
GCAACAGACGGGTCTGACATGGATTGGACGAACCACTGAATTGCCGCATTGCAGAGATATTGTATTTAAG
TGCCTAGCTCGATACATAAACGGGTCTCTCTGGTTAGACCAGATCTGAGCCTGGGAGCTCTCTGGCTAAC
TAGGGAACCCACTGCTTAAGCCTCAATAAAGCTTGCCTTGAGTGCTTCAAGTAGTGTGTGCCCGTCTGTT
GTGTGACTCTGGTAACTAGAGATCCCTCAGACCCTTTTAGTCAGTGTGGAAAATCTCTAGCAGTGGCGCC
CGAACAGGGACTTGAAAGCGAAAGGGAAACCAGAGGAGCTCTCTCGACGCAGGACTCGGCTTGCTGAAGC
GCGCACGGCAAGAGGCGAGGGGCGGCGACTGGTGAGTACGCCAAAAATTTTGACTAGCGGAGGCTAGAAG
GAGAGAGATGGGTGCGAGAGCGTCAGTATTAAGCGGGGGAGAATTAGATCGCGATGGGAAAAAATTCGGT
TAAGGCCAGGGGGAAAGAAAAAATATAAATTAAAACATATAGTATGGGCAAGCAGGGAGCTAGAACGATT
CGCAGTTAATCCTGGCCTGTTAGAAACATCAGAAGGCTGTAGACAAATACTGGGACAGCTACAACCATCC
CTTCAGACAGGATCAGAAGAACTTAGATCATTATATAATACAGTAGCAACCCTCTATTGTGTGCATCAAA
GGATAGAGATAAAAGACACCAAGGAAGCTTTAGACAAGATAGAGGAAGAGCAAAACAAAAGTAAGACCAC
CGCACAGCAAGCGGCCGCTGATCTTCAGACCTGGAGGAGGAGATATGAGGGACAATTGGAGAAGTGAATT
ATATAAATATAAAGTAGTAAAAATTGAACCATTAGGAGTAGCACCCACCAAGGCAAAGAGAAGAGTGGTG
CAGAGAGAAAAAAGAGCAGTGGGAATAGGAGCTTTGTTCCTTGGGTTCTTGGGAGCAGCAGGAAGCACTA
TGGGCGCAGCGTCAATGACGCTGACGGTACAGGCCAGACAATTATTGTCTGGTATAGTGCAGCAGCAGAA
CAATTTGCTGAGGGCTATTGAGGCGCAACAGCATCTGTTGCAACTCACAGTCTGGGGCATCAAGCAGCTC
CAGGCAAGAATCCTGGCTGTGGAAAGATACCTAAAGGATCAACAGCTCCTGGGGATTTGGGGTTGCTCTG
GAAAACTCATTTGCACCACTGCTGTGCCTTGGAATGCTAGTTGGAGTAATAAATCTCTGGAACAGATTTG
GAATCACACGACCTGGATGGAGTGGGACAGAGAAATTAACAATTACACAAGCTTAATACACTCCTTAATT
GAAGAATCGCAAAACCAGCAAGAAAAGAATGAACAAGAATTATTGGAATTAGATAAATGGGCAAGTTTGT
GGAATTGGTTTAACATAACAAATTGGCTGTGGTATATAAAATTATTCATAATGATAGTAGGAGGCTTGGT
AGGTTTAAGAATAGTTTTTGCTGTACTTTCTATAGTGAATAGAGTTAGGCAGGGATATTCACCATTATCG
TTTCAGACCCACCTCCCAACCCCGAGGGGACCCATGCATTGCATCTCAATTAGTCAGCAACCAGGTGTGG
AAAGTCCCCAGGCTCCCCAGCAGGCAGAAGTATGCAAAGCATGCGTCTCAATTAGTCAGCAACCATAGTC
CCGCCCCTAACTCCGCCCATCCCGCCCCTAACTCCGCCCAGTTCCGCCCATTCTCCGCCCCATGGCTGAC
TAATTTTTTTTATTTATGCAGAGGCCGAGGCCGCCTCGGCCTCTGAGCTATTCCAGAAGTAGTGAGGAGG
CTTTTTTGGAGGCCTAGGCTTTTGCAAAAAGCTTTCTAGAGGTACCACCGGAGCTTACCATGACCGAGTA
CAAGCCCACGGTGCGCCTCGCCACCCGCGACGACGTCCCCAGGGCCGTACGCACCCTCGCCGCCGCGTTC
GCCGACTACCCCGCCACGCGCCACACCGTCGATCCGGACCGCCACATCGAGCGGGTCACCGAGCTGCAAG
AACTCTTCCTCACGCGCGTCGGGCTCGACATCGGCAAGGTGTGGGTCGCGGACGACGGCGCCGCCGTGGC
GGTCTGGACCACGCCGGAGAGCGTCGAAGCGGGGGCGGTGTTCGCCGAGATCGGCCCGCGCATGGCCGAG
TTGAGCGGTTCCCGGCTGGCCGCGCAGCAACAGATGGAAGGCCTCCTGGCGCCGCACCGGCCCAAGGAGC
CCGCGTGGTTCCTGGCCACCGTCGGCGTCTCGCCCGACCACCAGGGCAAGGGTCTGGGCAGCGCCGTCGT
GCTCCCCGGAGTGGAGGCGGCCGAGCGCGCCGGGGTGCCCGCCTTCCTGGAGACCTCCGCGCCCCGCAAC
CTCCCCTTCTACGAGCGGCTCGGCTTCACCGTCACCGCCGACGTCGAGGTGCCCGAAGGACCGCGCACCT
GGTGCATGACCCGCAAGCCCGGTGCCAGTTAACGAATTCTAGATCTTGAGACAAATGGCAGTATTCATCC
ACAATTTTAAAAGAAAAGGGGGGATTGGGGGGTACAGTGCAGGGGAAAGAATAGTAGACATAATAGCAAC
AGACATACAAACTAAAGAATTACAAAAACAAATTACAAAAATTCAAAATTTTCGGGTTTATTACAGGGAC
AGCAGAGATCCACTTTGGCGCCGGCTCGAGGCCTGCAGGTGCAAAGATGGATAAAGTTTTAAACAGAGAG
GAATCTTTGCAGCTAATGGACCTTCTAGGTCTTGAAAGGAGTGGGAATTGGCTCCGGTGCCCGTCAGTGG
GCAGAGCGCACATCGCCCACAGTCCCCGAGAAGTTGGGGGGAGGGGTCGGCAATTGAACCGGTGCCTAGA
GAAGGTGGCGCGGGGTAAACTGGGAAAGTGATGTCGTGTACTGGCTCCGCCTTTTTCCCGAGGGTGGGGG
AGAACCGTATATAAGTGCAGTAGTCGCCGTGAACGTTCTTTTTCGCAACGGGTTTGCCGCCAGAACACAG
GTAAGTGCCGTGTGTGGTTCCCGCGGGCCTGGCCTCTTTACGGGTTATGGCCCTTGCGTGCCTTGAATTA
CTTCCACCTGGCTGCAGTACGTGATTCTTGATCCCGAGCTTCGGGTTGGAAGTGGGTGGGAGAGTTCGAG
GCCTTGCGCTTAAGGAGCCCCTTCGCCTCGTGCTTGAGTTGAGGCCTGGCCTGGGCGCTGGGGCCGCCGC
GTGCGAATCTGGTGGCACCTTCGCGCCTGTCTCGCTGCTTTCGATAAGTCTCTAGCCATTTAAAATTTTT
GATGACCTGCTGCGACGCTTTTTTTCTGGCAAGATAGTCTTGTAAATGCGGGCCAAGATCTGCACACTGG
TATTTCGGTTTTTGGGGCCGCGGGCGGCGACGGGGCCCGTGCGTCCCAGCGCACATGTTCGGCGAGGCGG
GGCCTGCGAGCGCGGCCACCGAGAATCGGACGGGGGTAGTCTCAAGCTGGCCGGCCTGCTCTGGTGCCTG
GCCTCGCGCCGCCGTGTATCGCCCCGCCCTGGGCGGCAAGGCTGGCCCGGTCGGCACCAGTTGCGTGAGC
GGAAAGATGGCCGCTTCCCGGCCCTGCTGCAGGGAGCTCAAAATGGAGGACGCGGCGCTCGGGAGAGCGG
GCGGGTGAGTCACCCACACAAAGGAAAAGGGCCTTTCCGTCCTCAGCCGTCGCTTCATGTGACTCCACGG
AGTACCGGGCGCCGTCCAGGCACCTCGATTAGTTCTCGAGCTTTTGGAGTACGTCGTCTTTAGGTTGGGG
GGAGGGGTTTTATGCGATGGAGTTTCCCCACACTGAGTGGGTGGAGACTGAAGTTAGGCCAGCTTGGCAC
TTGATGTAATTCTCCTTGGAATTTGCCCTTTTTGAGTTTGGATCTTGGTTCATTCTCAAGCCTCAGACAG
TGGTTCAAAGTTTTTTTCTTCCATTTCAGGTGTCGTGAGGCTAGCATCGATTGATCAACAAGTTTGTACA
AAAAAGTTGGCATGTATGGAAATTATTCTCACTTCATGAAGTTTCCCGCAGGCTATGGAGGCTCCCCTGG
CCACACTGGCTCTACATCCATGAGCCCATCAGCAGCCTTGTCCACAGGGAAGCCAATGGACAGCCACCCC
AGCTACACAGATACCCCAGTGAGTGCCCCACGGACTCTGAGTGCAGTGGGGACCCCCCTCAATGCCCTGG
GCTCTCCATATCGAGTCATCACCTCTGCCATGGGCCCACCCTCAGGAGCACTTGCAGCGCCTCCAGGAAT
CAACTTGGTTGCCCCACCCAGCTCTCAGCTAAATGTGGTCAACAGTGTCAGCAGTTCAGAGGACATCAAG
CCCTTACCAGGGCTTCCCGGGATTGGAAACATGAACTACCCATCCACCAGCCCCGGATCTCTGGTTAAAC
ACATCTGTGCCATCTGTGGAGACAGATCCTCAGGAAAGCACTACGGGGTATACAGTTGTGAAGGCTGCAA
AGGGTTCTTCAAGAGGACGATAAGGAAGGACCTCATCTACACGTGTCGGGATAATAAAGACTGCCTCATT
GACAAGCGTCAGCGCAACCGCTGCCAGTACTGTCGCTATCAGAAGTGCCTTGTCATGGGCATGAAGAGGG
AAGCTGTGCAAGAAGAAAGACAGAGGAGCCGAGAGCGAGCTGAGAGTGAGGCAGAATGTGCTACCAGTGG
TCATGAAGACATGCCTGTGGAGAGGATTCTAGAAGCTGAACTTGCTGTTGAACCAAAGACAGAATCCTAT
GGTGACATGAATATGGAGAACTCGACAAATGACCCTGTTACCAACATATGTCATGCTGCTGACAAGCAGC
TTTTCACCCTCGTTGAATGGGCCAAGCGTATTCCCCACTTCTCTGACCTCACCTTGGAGGACCAGGTCAT
TTTGCTTCGGGCAGGGTGGAATGAATTGCTGATTGCCTCTTTCTCCCACCGCTCAGTTTCCGTGCAGGAT
GGCATCCTTCTGGCCACGGGTTTACATGTCCACCGGAGCAGTGCCCACAGTGCTGGGGTCGGCTCCATCT
TTGACAGAGTCCTAACTGAGCTGGTTTCCAAAATGAAAGACATGCAGATGGACAAGTCGGAACTGGGATG
CCTGCGAGCCATTGTACTCTTTAACCCAGATGCCAAGGGCCTGTCCAACCCCTCTGAGGTGGAGACTCTG
CGAGAGAAGGTTTATGCCACCCTTGAGGCCTACACCAAGCAGAAGTATCCGGAACAGCCAGGCAGGTTTG
CCAAGCTGCTGCTGCGCCTCCCAGCTCTGCGTTCCATTGGCTTGAAATGCCTGGAGCACCTCTTCTTCTT
CAAGCTCATCGGGGACACCCCCATTGACACCTTCCTCATGGAGATGTTGGAGACCCCGCTGCAGATCACC
TGCCCAACTTTCTTGTACAAAGTGGTTGATATCGGTAAGCCTATCCCTAACCCTCTCCTCGGTCTCGATT
CTACGTAGTAATGAACTAGTCCGTAACTTGAAAGTATTTCGATTTCTTGGCTTTATATATCTTGTGGAAA
GGACGATGAGATGGCGAACCGTTGGAATAGACGCGTTAAGTCGACAATCAACCTCTGGATTACAAAATTT
GTGAAAGATTGACTGGTATTCTTAACTATGTTGCTCCTTTTACGCTATGTGGATACGCTGCTTTAATGCC
TTTGTATCATGCTATTGCTTCCCGTATGGCTTTCATTTTCTCCTCCTTGTATAAATCCTGGTTGCTGTCT
CTTTATGAGGAGTTGTGGCCCGTTGTCAGGCAACGTGGCGTGGTGTGCACTGTGTTTGCTGACGCAACCC
CCACTGGTTGGGGCATTGCCACCACCTGTCAGCTCCTTTCCGGGACTTTCGCTTTCCCCCTCCCTATTGC
CACGGCGGAACTCATCGCCGCCTGCCTTGCCCGCTGCTGGACAGGGGCTCGGCTGTTGGGCACTGACAAT
TCCGTGGTGTTGTCGGGGAAATCATCGTCCTTTCCTTGGCTGCTCGCCTGTGTTGCCACCTGGATTCTGC
GCGGGACGTCCTTCTGCTACGTCCCTTCGGCCCTCAATCCAGCGGACCTTCCTTCCCGCGGCCTGCTGCC
GGCTCTGCGGCCTCTTCCGCGTCTTCGCCTTCGCCCTCAGACGAGTCGGATCTCCCTTTGGGCCGCCTCC
CCGCGTCGACTTTAAGACCAATGACTTACAAGGCAGCTGTAGATCTTAGCCACTTTTTAAAAGAAAAGGG
GGGACTGGAAGGGCTAATTCACTCCCAACGAAGACAAGATCTGCTTTTTGCTTGTACTGGGTCTCTCTGG
TTAGACCAGATCTGAGCCTGGGAGCTCTCTGGCTAACTAGGGAACCCACTGCTTAAGCCTCAATAAAGCT
TGCCTTGAGTGCTTCAAGTAGTGTGTGCCCGTCTGTTGTGTGACTCTGGTAACTAGAGATCCCTCAGACC
CTTTTAGTCAGTGTGGAAAATCTCTAGCAGTACGTATAGTAGTTCATGTCATCTTATTATTCAGTATTTA
TAACTTGCAAAGAAATGAATATCAGAGAGTGAGAGGAACTTGTTTATTGCAGCTTATAATGGTTACAAAT
AAAGCAATAGCATCACAAATTTCACAAATAAAGCATTTTTTTCACTGCATTCTAGTTGTGGTTTGTCCAA
ACTCATCAATGTATCTTATCATGTCTGGCTCTAGCTATCCCGCCCCTAACTCCGCCCATCCCGCCCCTAA
CTCCGCCCAGTTCCGCCCATTCTCCGCCCCATGGCTGACTAATTTTTTTTATTTATGCAGAGGCCGAGGC
CGCCTCGGCCTCTGAGCTATTCCAGAAGTAGTGAGGAGGCTTTTTTGGAGGCCTAGGGACGTACCCAATT
CGCCCTATAGTGAGTCGTATTACGCGCGCTCACTGGCCGTCGTTTTACAACGTCGTGACTGGGAAAACCC
TGGCGTTACCCAACTTAATCGCCTTGCAGCACATCCCCCTTTCGCCAGCTGGCGTAATAGCGAAGAGGCC
CGCACCGATCGCCCTTCCCAACAGTTGCGCAGCCTGAATGGCGAATGGG
[124 nt withheld, positions 7190-7313]
C
[91 nt withheld, positions 7315-7405]
A
[49 nt withheld, positions 7407-7455]
CCTTTGACGTTGGAGTCCACGTTCTTT
[37 nt withheld, positions 7483-7519]
ACCCTATCTCGGTCTATTCTTTTGATTTATAAGGGATTTTGCCGATTTCGGCCTATTGGTTAAAAAATGA
GCTGATTTAACAAAAATTTAACGCGAATTTTAACAAAATATTAACGCTTACAATTTAGGTGGCACTTTTC
GGGGAAATGTGCGCGGAACCCCTATTTGTTTATTTTTCTAAATACATTCAAATATGTATCCGCTCATGAG
ACAATAACCCTGATAAATGCTTCAATAATATTGAAAAAGGAAGAGTATGAGTATTCAACATTTCCGTGTC
GCCCTTATTCCCTTTTTTGCGGCATTTTGCCTTCCTGTTTTTGCTCACCCAGAAACGCTGGTGAAAGTAA
AAGATGCTGAAGATCAGTTGGGTGCACGAGTGGGTTACATCGAACTGGATCTCAACAGCGGTAAGATCCT
TGAGAGTTTTCGCCCCGAAGAACGTTTTCCAATGATGAGCACTTTTAAAGTTCTGCTATGTGGCGCGGTA
TTATCCCGTATTGACGCCGGGCAAGAGCAACTCGGTCGCCGCATACACTATTCTCAGAATGACTTGGTTG
AGTACTCACCAGTCACAGAAAAGCATCTTACGGATGGCATGACAGTAAGAGAATTATGCAGTGCTGCCAT
AACCATGAGTGATAACACTGCGGCCAACTTACTTCTGACAACGATCGGAGGACCGAAGGAGCTAACCGCT
TTTTTGCACAACATGGGGGATCATGTAACTCGCCTTGATCGTTGGGAACCGGAGCTGAATGAAGCCATAC
CAAACGACGAGCGTGACACCACGATGCCTGTAGCAATGGCAACAACGTTGCGCAAACTATTAACTGGCGA
ACTACTTACTCTAGCTTCCCGGCAACAATTAATAGACTGGATGGAGGCGGATAAAGTTGCAGGACCACTT
CTGCGCTCGGCCCTTCCGGCTGGCTGGTTTATTGCTGATAAATCTGGAGCCGGTGAGCGTGGGTCTCGCG
GTATCATTGCAGCACTGGGGCCAGATGGTAAGCCCTCCCGTATCGTAGTTATCTACACGACGGGGAGTCA
GGCAACTATGGATGAACGAAATAGACAGATCGCTGAGATAGGTGCCTCACTGATTAAGCATTGGTAACTG
TCAGACCAAGTTTACTCATATATACTTTAGATTGATTTAAAACTTCATTTTTAATTTAAAAGGATCTAGG
TGAAGATCCTTTTTGATAATCTCATGACCAAAATCCCTTAACGTGAGTTTTCGTTCCACTGAGCGTCAGA
CCCCGTAGAAAAGATCAAAGGATCTTCTTGAGATCCTTTTTTTCTGCGCGTAATCTGCTGCTTGCAAACA
AAAAAACCACCGCTACCAGCGGTGGTTTGTTTGCCGGATCAAGAGCTACCAACTCTTTTTCCGAAGGTAA
CTGGCTTCAGCAGAGCGCAGATACCAAATACTGTTCTTCTAGTGTAGCCGTAGTTAGGCCACCACTTCAA
GAACTCTGTAGCACCGCCTACATACCTCGCTCTGCTAATCCTGTTACCAGTGGCTGCTGCCAGTGGCGAT
AAGTCGTGTCTTACCGGGTTGGACTCAAGACGATAGTTACCGGATAAGGCGCAGCGGTCGGGCTGAACGG
GGGGTTCGTGCACACAGCCCAGCTTGGAGCGAACGACCTACACCGAACTGAGATACCTACAGCGTGAGCT
ATGAGAAAGCGCCACGCTTCCCGAAGGGAGAAAGGCGGACAGGTATCCGGTAAGCGGCAGGGTCGGAACA
GGAGAGCGCACGAGGGAGCTTCCAGGGGGAAACGCCTGGTATCTTTATAGTCCTGTCGGGTTTCGCCACC
TCTGACTTGAGCGTCGATTTTTGTGATGCTCGTCAGGGGGGCGGAGCCTATGGAAAAACGCCAGCAACGC
GGCCTTTTTACGGTTCCTGGCCTTTTGCTGGCCTTTTGCTCACATGTTCTTTCCTGCGTTATCCCCTGAT
TCTGTGGATAACCGTATTACCGCCTTTGAGTGAGCTGATACCGCTCGCCGCAGCCGAACGACCGAGCGCA
GCGAGTCAGTGAGCGAGGAAGCGGAAGAGCGCCCAATACGCAAACCGCCTCTCCCCGCGCGTTGGCCGAT
TCATTAATGCAGCTGGCACGACAGGTTTCCCGACTGGAAAGCGGGCAGTGAGCGCAACGCAATTAATGTG
AGTTAGCTCACTCATTAGGCACCCCAGGCTTTACACTTTATGCTTCCGGCTCGTATGTTGTGTGGAATTG
TGAGCGGATAACAATTTCACACAGGAAACAGCTATGACCATGATTACGCCAAGCGCGCAATTAACCCTCA
CTAAAGGGAACAAAAGCTGGAGCTGCAAGC
Features (pLannotate 1.2.2; 34 found; start..end, strand, type, name):
      5..231     +  promoter       RSV promoter: Rous sarcoma virus enhancer/promoter
    232..412     +  LTR            5' LTR (truncated): truncated 5' long terminal repeat (LTR) from HIV-1
    459..584     +  misc_feature   HIV-1 Ψ: packaging signal of human immunodeficiency virus type 1
    568..931     +  CDS            HIV-1 gag (fragment): gag protein from human immunodeficiency virus 1; gag
   1077..1310    +  misc_feature   RRE: The Rev response element (RRE) of HIV-1 allows for Rev-dependent mRNA export from the nucleus to the cytoplasm.
   1687..1713    +  CDS            Rev (fragment): human immunodeficiency virus 1 (HIV-1) Rev protein; rev; enhances nuclear export of unspliced and incompletely spliced viral mRNAs
   1720..1743    +  promoter       SV40 promoter (fragment): SV40 early promoter
   1744..1815    +  promoter       SV40 promoter (fragment): SV40 enhancer and early promoter
   1839..1974    +  rep_origin     SV40 ori: SV40 origin of replication
   2020..2616    +  CDS            PuroR (fragment): puromycin N-acetyltransferase; pac from Streptomyces; confers resistance to puromycin
   2665..2782    +  misc_feature   cPPT/CTS: central polypurine tract and central termination sequence of HIV-1
   2847..2913    +  CDS            small t antigen (fragment): SV40 (simian virus 40) small t antigen
   2920..4098    +  promoter       EF-1α promoter: strong constitutive promoter for human elongation factor EF-1α
   4119..4136    +  protein_bind   attB1 (fragment): mutant version of attB; core recombination site for the Gateway® BP reaction BP Clonase™
   4142..5530    +  CDS            RXRG: RXRG_HUMAN - Also known as NR2B3. Experimental evidence at protein level: Swiss-Prot protein existence level 1. Receptor for retinoic acid. Retinoic acid receptors bind as heterodimers to their target response elements in response to their ligands, all-trans or 9-cis retinoic acid, and regulate gene expression in various biological processes. The RAR/RXR heterodimers bind to the retinoic acid response elements (RARE) composed of tandem 5'-AGGTCA-3' sites known as DR1-DR5. The high affinity ligand for RXRs is 9-cis retinoic acid (By similarity). From Homo sapiens (Human).
   5533..5556    -  protein_bind   attB2: mutant version of attB; recombination site for the Gateway® BP reaction BP Clonase™
   5564..5605    +  CDS            V5 tag: epitope tag from simian virus 5
   5621..5674    +  promoter       U6 promoter (fragment): RNA polymerase III promoter for human U6 snRNA
   5716..6304    +  misc_feature   WPRE: woodchuck hepatitis virus posttranscriptional regulatory element
   6355..6374    +  misc_feature   cPPT/CTS (fragment): central polypurine tract and central termination sequence of HIV-1
   6376..6609    +  LTR            3' LTR (ΔU3): self-inactivating 3' long terminal repeat (LTR) from HIV-1
   6687..6808    +  polyA_signal   SV40 poly(A) signal: SV40 polyadenylation signal
   6848..6983    +  rep_origin     SV40 ori: SV40 origin of replication
   7004..7022    -  promoter       T7 promoter: promoter for bacteriophage T7 RNA polymerase
   7030..7185    +  CDS            lacZα (fragment): LacZα fragment of β-galactosidase; lacZ fragment
   7190..7618    +  rep_origin     f1 ori (sequence partly withheld): f1 bacteriophage origin of replication; arrow indicates direction of (+) strand synthesis
   7671..7775    +  promoter       AmpR promoter: bla
   7776..8636    +  CDS            AmpR: β-lactamase; bla; confers resistance to ampicillin, carbenicillin, and related antibiotics
   8807..9395    +  rep_origin     ori: high-copy-number ColE1/pMB1/pBR322/pUC origin of replication
   9578..9670    +  CDS            lacI (fragment): lac repressor; lacI; The lac repressor binds to the lac operator to inhibit transcription in E. coli. This inhibition can be relieved by adding lactose or isopropyl-β-D-thiogalactopyranoside (IPTG).
   9683..9704    +  protein_bind   CAP binding site: CAP binding activates transcription in the presence of cAMP. E. coli catabolite activator protein
   9719..9749    +  promoter       lac promoter: promoter for the E. coli lac operon
   9757..9773    +  protein_bind   lac operator: The lac repressor binds to the lac operator to inhibit transcription in E. coli. This inhibition can be relieved by adding lactose or isopropyl-β-D-thiogalactopyranoside (IPTG). lac repressor encoded by lacI
   9818..9836    +  promoter       T3 promoter: promoter for bacteriophage T3 RNA polymerase
