[The description below was written by a language model from this plasmid's Addgene catalogue record and pLannotate feature annotations shown in this document.]
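Description:
TFORF3022 is a third-generation-style, self-inactivating lentiviral expression plasmid built on the pLX_TRC317 backbone. It belongs to a barcoded transcription factor ORF collection intended for overexpression in mammalian cells. In bacteria it is maintained through a high-copy ColE1/pUC origin and ampicillin resistance (AmpR). An f1 origin and remnants of a lac/lacZα cloning region with T7 and T3 promoters are also present in the backbone. The sequenced record is 9,859 nt, which matches the stated backbone plus insert sizes.

The viral genome is transcribed from an RSV promoter fused to a truncated HIV-1 5' LTR. This is followed by the Ψ packaging signal with a gag fragment, the RRE for Rev-dependent export, and a cPPT/CTS. It ends in a ΔU3 3' LTR, with an SV40 polyadenylation signal downstream. Within the provirus, an SV40 early promoter drives puromycin N-acetyltransferase for selection of transduced cells. A separate EF-1α promoter drives human RXRG (retinoid X receptor gamma, NR2B3), a nuclear receptor that heterodimerises with retinoic acid receptors at retinoic acid response elements.

The ORF was introduced by Gateway cloning and sits between attB1 and attB2 sites. It reads through into a C-terminal V5 epitope tag, and a WPRE downstream enhances transcript expression. The catalogue entry describes a unique 24-bp barcode that identifies the ORF in pooled screens. The barcode is not annotated as a feature, so its position cannot be stated from the table. The short U6 promoter fragment between V5 and WPRE appears to be residual sequence rather than a functional cassette. The depositor notes a risk of plasmid recombination during propagation.
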