Addgene plasmid #144498: TFORF3022
Purpose: Lentiviral vector for overexpressing transcription factor ORFs with unique 24-bp barcodes. Barcodes facilitate identification of transcription factors in pooled screens.
Depositing lab: Feng Zhang. Depositing organization: Broad Institute. Publication: A transcription factor atlas of directed differentiation. Joung J, Ma S, Tay T, Geiger-Schuller KR, Kirchgatterer PC, Verdine VK, Guo B, Arias-Garcia MA, Allen WE, Singh A, Kuksenko O, Abudayyeh OO, Gootenberg JS, Fu Z, Macrae RK, Buenrostro JD, Regev A, Zhang F. Cell. 2023 Jan 5;186(1):209-229.e26. doi: 10.1016/j.cell.2022.11.026. PubMed 36608654.
Backbone
  Vector backbone: pLX_TRC317
  Backbone manufacturer: Broad Institute Genetic Perturbation Platform
  Backbone size w/o insert (bp): 8264
  Vector type: Mammalian Expression, Lentiviral
  Selectable markers: Puromycin
Growth in bacteria
  Bacterial resistance: Ampicillin, 100 μg/mL
  Growth temperature: 37°C
  Growth strain: NEB Stable
  Copy number: High Copy
Gene/Insert
  Gene/Insert name: RXRG
  Species: H. sapiens (human)
  Insert size (bp): 1595
  Entrez Gene: RXRG (a.k.a. NR2B3, RXR-gamma, RXRC, RXRgamma)
  Promoter: EF1a
  Tag / fusion protein: V5 (C terminal on insert)
  Cloning method: Gateway Cloning
  Sequencing primers: 5′ GGGTGGAGACTGAAGTTAGGCCAG; 3′ CACATAGCGTAAAAGGAGCAACATAG
Resource information
  A portion of this plasmid was derived from a plasmid made by: Broad Institute Genetic Perturbation Platform
Terms and licenses: Academic/Nonprofit Terms; Industry Terms: Not Available to Industry
Depositor comments: NM_006917.4 Please test multiple small colonies in case of plasmid recombination. To make this collection available in a timely manner, a portion of this collection was not fully sequenced by Addgene. If an Addgene verified full plasmid sequence is not available, please contact us prior to placing an order to request the full sequence.
How to cite: TFORF3022 was a gift from Feng Zhang (Addgene plasmid # 144498 ; http://n2t.net/addgene:144498 ; RRID:Addgene_144498)
