>Addgene plasmid #144498 | TFORF3022 | depositor partial sequence | sequence record 285609 | Insert
ATCGATTGATCAACAAGTTTGTACAAAAAAGTTGGCATGTATGGAAATTATTCTCACTTCATGAAGTTTC
CCGCAGGCTATGGAGGCTCCCCTGGCCACACTGGCTCTACATCCATGAGCCCATCAGCAGCCTTGTCCAC
AGGGAAGCCAATGGACAGCCACCCCAGCTACACAGATACCCCAGTGAGTGCCCCACGGACTCTGAGTGCA
GTGGGGACCCCCCTCAATGCCCTGGGCTCTCCATATCGAGTCATCACCTCTGCCATGGGCCCACCCTCAG
GAGCACTTGCAGCGCCTCCAGGAATCAACTTGGTTGCCCCACCCAGCTCTCAGCTAAATGTGGTCAACAG
TGTCAGCAGTTCAGAGGACATCAAGCCCTTACCAGGGCTTCCCGGGATTGGAAACATGAACTACCCATCC
ACCAGCCCCGGATCTCTGGTTAAACACATCTGTGCCATCTGTGGAGACAGATCCTCAGGAAAGCACTACG
GGGTATACAGTTGTGAAGGCTGCAAAGGGTTCTTCAAGAGGACGATAAGGAAGGACCTCATCTACACGTG
TCGGGATAATAAAGACTGCCTCATTGACAAGCGTCAGCGCAACCGCTGCCAGTACTGTCGCTATCAGAAG
TGCCTTGTCATGGGCATGAAGAGGGAAGCTGTGCAAGAAGAAAGACAGAGGAGCCGAGAGCGAGCTGAGA
GTGAGGCAGAATGTGCTACCAGTGGTCATGAAGACATGCCTGTGGAGAGGATTCTAGAAGCTGAACTTGC
TGTTGAACCAAAGACAGAATCCTATGGTGACATGAATATGGAGAACTCGACAAATGACCCTGTTACCAAC
ATATGTCATGCTGCTGACAAGCAGCTTTTCACCCTCGTTGAATGGGCCAAGCGTATTCCCCACTTCTCTG
ACCTCACCTTGGAGGACCAGGTCATTTTGCTTCGGGCAGGGTGGAATGAATTGCTGATTGCCTCTTTCTC
CCACCGCTCAGTTTCCGTGCAGGATGGCATCCTTCTGGCCACGGGTTTACATGTCCACCGGAGCAGTGCC
CACAGTGCTGGGGTCGGCTCCATCTTTGACAGAGTCCTAACTGAGCTGGTTTCCAAAATGAAAGACATGC
AGATGGACAAGTCGGAACTGGGATGCCTGCGAGCCATTGTACTCTTTAACCCAGATGCCAAGGGCCTGTC
CAACCCCTCTGAGGTGGAGACTCTGCGAGAGAAGGTTTATGCCACCCTTGAGGCCTACACCAAGCAGAAG
TATCCGGAACAGCCAGGCAGGTTTGCCAAGCTGCTGCTGCGCCTCCCAGCTCTGCGTTCCATTGGCTTGA
AATGCCTGGAGCACCTCTTCTTCTTCAAGCTCATCGGGGACACCCCCATTGACACCTTCCTCATGGAGAT
GTTGGAGACCCCGCTGCAGATCACCTGCCCAACTTTCTTGTACAAAGTGGTTGATATCGGTAAGCCTATC
CCTAACCCTCTCCTCGGTCTCGATTCTACGTAGTAATGAACTAGTCCGTAACTTGAAAGTATTTCGATTT
CTTGGCTTTATATATCTTGTGGAAAGGACGATGAGATGGCGAACCGTTGGAATAG
