>Addgene plasmid #144498 | TFORF3022 | depositor partial sequence | sequence record 285610 | Barcode
TGAGATGGCGAACCGTTGGAATAG
